>Addgene plasmid #184690 | pKLV2-EF1a-ArgSen (-)P2A (-)NLS | addgene full sequence | sequence record 363428 | Addgene NGS Result
CTAAATTGTAAGCGTTAATATTTTGTTAAAATTCGCGTTAAATTTTTGTTAAATCAGCTCATTTTTTAAC
CAATAGGCCGAAATCGGCAAAATCCCTTATAAATCAAAAGAATAGACCGAGATAGGGT
[37 nt withheld, positions 129-165]
AAAGAACGTGGACTCCAACGTCAAAGG
[49 nt withheld, positions 193-241]
T
[91 nt withheld, positions 243-333]
G
[124 nt withheld, positions 335-458]
CCCATTCGCCATTCAGGCTGCGCAACTGTTGGGAAGGGCGATCGGTGCGGGCCTCTTCGCTATTACGCCA
GCTGGCGAAAGGGGGATGTGCTGCAAGGCGATTAAGTTGGGTAACGCCAGGGTTTTCCCAGTCACGACGT
TGTAAAACGACGGCCAGTGAGCGCGCGTAATACGACTCACTATAGGGCGAATTGACTAGTACATAACTTA
CGGTAAATGGCCCGCCTGGCTGACCGCCCAACGACCCCCGCCCATTGACGTCAATAATGACGTATGTTCC
CATAGTAACGCCAATAGGGACTTTCCATTGACGTCAATGGGTGGAGTATTTACGGTAAACTGCCCACTTG
GCAGTACATCAAGTGTATCATATGCCAAGTACGCCCCCTATTGACGTCAATGACGGTAAATGGCCCGCCT
GGCATTATGCCCAGTACATGACCTTATGGGACTTTCCTACTTGGCAGTACATCTACGTATTAGTCATCGC
TATTACCATGGTGATGCGGTTTTGGCAGTACATCAATGGGCGTGGATAGCGGTTTGACTCACGGGGATTT
CCAAGTCTCCACCCCATTGACGTCAATGGGAGTTTGTTTTGGCACCAAAATCAACGGGACTTTCCAAAAT
GTCGTAACAACTCCGCCCCATTGACGCAAATGGGCGGTAGGCGTGTACGGTGGGAGGTCTATATAAGCAG
CGCGTTTTGCCTGTACTGGGTCTCTCTGGTTAGACCAGATCTGAGCCTGGGAGCTCTCTGGCTAACTAGG
GAACCCACTGCTTAAGCCTCAATAAAGCTTGCCTTGAGTGCTTCAAGTAGTGTGTGCCCGTCTGTTGTGT
GACTCTGGTAACTAGAGATCCCTCAGACCCTTTTAGTCAGTGTGGAAAATCTCTAGCAGTGGCGCCCGAA
CAGGGACTTGAAAGCGAAAGGGAAACCAGAGGAGCTCTCTCGACGCAGGACTCGGCTTGCTGAAGCGCGC
ACGGCAAGAGGCGAGGGGCGGCGACTGGTGAGTACGCCAAAAATTTTGACTAGCGGAGGCTAGAAGGAGA
GAGATGGGTGCGAGAGCGTCAGTATTAAGCGGGGGAGAATTAGATCGCGATGGGAAAAAATTCGGTTAAG
GCCAGGGGGAAAGAAAAAATATAAATTAAAACATATAGTATGGGCAAGCAGGGAGCTAGAACGATTCGCA
GTTAATCCTGGCCTGTTAGAAACATCAGAAGGCTGTAGACAAATACTGGGACAGCTACAACCATCCCTTC
AGACAGGATCAGAAGAACTTAGATCATTATATAATACAGTAGCAACCCTCTATTGTGTGCATCAAAGGAT
AGAGATAAAAGACACCAAGGAAGCTTTAGACAAGATAGAGGAAGAGCAAAACAAAAGTAAGACCACCGCA
CAGCAAGCGGCCGGCCGCGCTGATCTTCAGACCTGGAGGAGGAGATATGAGGGACAATTGGAGAAGTGAA
TTATATAAATATAAAGTAGTAAAAATTGAACCATTAGGAGTAGCACCCACCAAGGCAAAGAGAAGAGTGG
TGCAGAGAGAAAAAAGAGCAGTGGGAATAGGAGCTTTGTTCCTTGGGTTCTTGGGAGCAGCAGGAAGCAC
TATGGGCGCAGCGTCAATGACGCTGACGGTACAGGCCAGACAATTATTGTCTGGTATAGTGCAGCAGCAG
AACAATTTGCTGAGGGCTATTGAGGCGCAACAGCATCTGTTGCAACTCACAGTCTGGGGCATCAAGCAGC
TCCAGGCAAGAATCCTGGCTGTGGAAAGATACCTAAAGGATCAACAGCTCCTGGGGATTTGGGGTTGCTC
TGGAAAACTCATTTGCACCACTGCTGTGCCTTGGAATGCTAGTTGGAGTAATAAATCTCTGGAACAGATT
TGGAATCACACGACCTGGATGGAGTGGGACAGAGAAATTAACAATTACACAAGCTTAATACACTCCTTAA
TTGAAGAATCGCAAAACCAGCAAGAAAAGAATGAACAAGAATTATTGGAATTAGATAAATGGGCAAGTTT
GTGGAATTGGTTTAACATAACAAATTGGCTGTGGTATATAAAATTATTCATAATGATAGTAGGAGGCTTG
GTAGGTTTAAGAATAGTTTTTGCTGTACTTTCTATAGTGAATAGAGTTAGGCAGGGATATTCACCATTAT
CGTTTCAGACCCACCTCCCAACCCCGAGGGGACCCGACAGGCCCGAAGGAATAGAAGAAGAAGGTGGAGA
GAGAGACAGAGACAGATCCATTCGATTAGTGAACGGATCGGCACTGCGTGCGCCAATTCTGCAGACAAAT
GGCAGTATTCATCCACAATTTTAAAAGAAAAGGGGGGATTGGGGGGTACAGTGCAGGGGAAAGAATAGTA
GACATAATAGCAACAGACATACAAACTAAAGAATTACAAAAACAAATTACAAAAATTCAAAATTTTCGGG
TTTATTACAGGGACAGCAGAGATCCAGTTTGGTTAGTACCGGGCCCTACGCGTGAGGGGCGCGGAAGCCG
GGGCGGAGGAGGAGCCAACCCCGGGCTGGGCTGAGACCCGCAGAGGAAGACGCTCTAGGGATTTGTCCCG
GACTAGCGAGATGGCAAGGCTGAGGACGGGAGGCTGATTGAGAGGCGAAGGTACACCCTAATCTCAATAC
AACCTTTGGAGCTAAGCCAGCAATGGTAGAGGGAAGATTCTGCACGTCCCTTCCAGGCGGCCTCCCCGTC
ACCACCCCCCCCAACCCGCCCCGACCGGAGCTGAGAGTAATTCATACAAAAGGACTCGCCCCTGCCTTGG
GGAATCCCAGGGACCGTCGTTAAACTCCCACTAACGTAGAACCCAGAGATCGCTGCGTTCCCGCCCCCTC
ACCCGCCCGCTCTCGTCATCACTGAGGTGGAGAAGAGCATGCGTGAGGCTCCGGTGCCCGTCAGTGGGCA
GAGCGCACATCGCCCACAGTCCCCGAGAAGTTGGGGGGAGGGGTCGGCAATTGAACCGGTGCCTAGAGAA
AGTGGCGCGGGGTAAACTGGGAAAGTGATGTCGTGTACTGGCTCCGCCTTTTTCCCGAGGGTGGGGGAGA
ACCGTATATAAGTGCAGTAGTCGCCGTGAACGTTCTTTTTCGCAACGGGTTTGCCGCCAGAACACAGGTA
AGTGCCGTGTGTGGTTCCCGCGGGCCTGGCCTCTTTACGGGTTATGGCCCTTGCGTGCCTTGAATTACTT
CCACGCCCCTGGCTGCAGTACGTGATTCTTGATCCCGAGCTTCGGGTTGGAAGTGGGTGGGAGAGTTCGA
GGCCTTGCGCTTAAGGAGCCCCTTCGCCTCGTGCTTGAGTTGAGGCCTGGCCTGGGCGCTGGGGCCGCCG
CGTGCGAATCTGGTGGCACCTTCGCGCCTGTCTCGCTGCTTTCGATAAGTCTCTAGCCATTTAAAATTTT
TGATGACCTGCTGCGACGCTTTTTTTCTGGCAAGATAGTCTTGTAAATGCGGGCCAAGATCTGCACACTG
GTATTTCGGTTTTTGGGGCCGCGGGCGGCGACGGGGCCCGTGCGTCCCAGCGCACATGTTCGGCGAGGCG
GGGCCTGCGAGCGCGGCCACCGAGAATCGGACGGGGGTAGTCTCAAGCTGGCCGGCCTGCTCTGGTGCCT
GGCCTCGCGCCGCCGTGTATCGCCCCGCCCTGGGCGGCAAGGCTGGCCCGGTCGGCACCAGTTGCGTGAG
CGGAAAGATGGCCGCTTCCCGGCCCTGCTGCAGGGAGCTCAAAATGGAGGACGCGGCGCTCGGGAGAGCG
GGCGGGTGAGTCACCCACACAAAGGAAAAGGGCCTTTCCGTCCTCAGCCGTCGCTTCATGTGACTCCACG
GAGTACCGGGCGCCGTCCAGGCACCTCGATTAGTTCTCGAGCTTTTGGAGTACGTCGTCTTTAGGTTGGG
GGGAGGGGTTTTATGCGATGGAGTTTCCCCACACTGAGTGGGTGGAGACTGAAGTTAGGCCAGCTTGGCA
CTTGATGTAATTCTCCTTGGAATTTGCCCTTTTTGAGTTTGGATCTTGGTTCATTCTCAAGCCTCAGACA
GTGGTTCAAAGTTTTTTTCTTCCATTTCAGGTGTCGTGGAAGCTTGGCGCGCCCACCATGGCGCCTGTTG
CTGGGTCCGAACTCCCCCGACGCCCTCTCCCTCCAGCGGCGCAGGAAAGGGACGCAGAACCTCGCCCCCC
CCACGGGGGACTTGGTAAGGACCCCAATGATCCCACAGCTGACGTAGAGATCAACCCGGACTTGAAACCG
ATAATCGGGCGAGACAGCGGAAGGGCGTTGGCGGAAGTCCTGAAAAAACCAGTGGCTTCCCGACAGCTTC
AAGGCATGACCAATGGGCGAACGTCTTCAAGGGGACAACTGCTGAAAGAGTTTCAGCTGAAACCAATTGG
AAAGAAGATGAGCTCCGCTGTTGGCTTTGTGCCCGATACCGGCCCTATGCATGCTAGCATGCAAGTTACT
TTGAAAACTCTCCAGCAACAGACCTTTAAGATAGATATAGATCCAGAGGAAACAGTAAAGGCGTTGAAAG
AAAAAATTGAAAGTGAGAAAGGCAAAGACGCTTTTCCAGTTGCTGGGCAGAAACTCATATACGCCGGAAA
GATCCTCAACGACGACACGGCTTTGAAAGAGTATAAAATAGACGAGAAGAATTTCGTGGTCGTCATGGTG
ACAAAGCCGAAAGCATTCGAATCTAGAGGATCAGCGGGTTCAGCGGCAGGTAGCGGCGAGTTCCGCGAAA
GGTGCCGGCCACGGGACCGCTATAGGCCACGCGAAAGATGCAGGTGTAGGGACCGGATGCGGGCGAGGGA
GCGGACGAGACAACGGGACAGGTGTAGGTCACGAGAGAGGGAATTCGTCGACGGATCCATGAGTAAGGGC
GAGGAGGATAACATGGCTATTATTAAAGAATTTATGAGATTCAAAGTTCACGTGGAAGGGTCCGTGAATG
GTCACGAATTTGAGATCGAAGGTGAAGGAAAGGGAAGACCCTACGAAGGTACTCAGACAGCTAAGTTGAA
GGTAACGAAGGGTGGTCCCCTCCCGTTTGCTTGGGATATCCTCAGCCCCCAATTTATGTACGGTAGCCGC
GCTTATGTTAAACATCCGGCGGACATACCAGATTACTGGAAGCTGAGCTTCCCGGAGGGGTTTAAGTGGG
AGAGGGTTATGAACTTCGAGGATGGAGGTGTGGTTACCGTGACCCAAGACAGTAGCCTGCAGGATGGAGA
ATTTATATATAAGGTGAAACTCAGAGGCACCAACTTTCCCTCTGACGGCCCAGTGATGCAGAAGAAAACG
ATGGGATGGGAGGCATCAACCGAACGGATGTACCCTGAAGATGGGGCTTTGAAGGGTGAAATAAAACAAC
GGTTGAAGCTTAAAGATGGGGGCCACTACGATGCCGAGGTAAAGACGACTTATAAGGCAAAAAAACCCGT
ACAACTTCCAGGGGCGTACAACGTAAATATAAAATTGGACATAACTTCACACAATGAAGATTATACTATT
GTCGAGCAGTACGAACGGAGCGAAGGACGGCATTCTACTGGCGGTATGGATGAGCTTTACAAGTAAGCGG
CCGCTCAACCTCTGGATTACAAAATTTGTGAAAGATTGACTGGTATTCTTAACTATGTTGCTCCTTTTAC
GCTATGTGGATACGCTGCTTTAATGCCTTTGTATCATGCTATTGCTTCCCGTATGGCTTTCATTTTCTCC
TCCTTGTATAAATCCTGGTTGCTGTCTCTTTATGAGGAGTTGTGGCCCGTTGTCAGGCAACGTGGCGTGG
TGTGCACTGTGTTTGCTGACGCAACCCCCACTGGTTGGGGCATTGCCACCACCTGTCAGCTCCTTTCCGG
GACTTTCGCTTTCCCCCTCCCTATTGCCACGGCGGAACTCATCGCCGCCTGCCTTGCCCGCTGCTGGACA
GGGGCTCGGCTGTTGGGCACTGACAATTCCGTGGTGTTGTCGGGGAAATCATCGTCCTTTCCTTGGCTGC
TCGCCTGTGTTGCCACCTGGATTCTGCGCGGGACGTCCTTCTGCTACGTCCCTTCGGCCCTCAATCCAGC
GGACCTTCCTTCCCGCGGCCTGCTGCCGGCTCTGCGGCCTCTTCCGCGTCTTCGCCTTCGCCCTCAGACG
AGTCGGATCTCCCTTTGGGCCGCCTCCCCGCAGGTACCTTTAAGACCAATGACTTACAAGGCAGCTGTAG
ATCTTAGCCACTTTTTAAAAGAAAAGGGGGGACTGGAAGGGCTAATTCACTCCCAAAGAAGTCAAGATCT
GCTTTTTGCCTGTACTGGGTCTCTCTGGTTAGACCAGAGTCTCTCTGGTTAGACCAGATCTGAGCCTGGG
AGCTCTCTGGCTAACTAGGGAACCCACTGCTTAAGCCTCAATAAAGCTTGCCTTGAGTGCTTCAAGTAGT
GTGTGCCCGTCTGTTGTGTGACTCTGGTAACTAGAGATCCCTCAGACCCTTTTAGTCAGTGTGGAAAATC
TCTAGCAGTTTAAACCCGCTGATCAGCCTCGACTGTGCCTTCTAGTTGCCAGCCATCTGTTGTTTGCCCC
TCCCCCGTGCCTTCCTTGACCCTGGAAGGTGCCACTCCCACTGTCCTTTCCTAATAAAATGAGGAAATTG
CATCGCATTGTCTGAGTAGGTGTCATTCTATTCTGGGGGGTGGGGTGGGGCAGGACAGCAAGGGGGAGGA
TTGGGAAGTCAATAGCAGGCATGCTGGGGATGCGGTGGGCTCTATGGGCGGCCGTTAATTAAGCTTTTGT
TCCCTTTAGTGAGGGTTAATTGCGCGCTTGGCGTAATCATGGTCATAGCTGTTTCCTGTGTGAAATTGTT
ATCCGCTCACAATTCCACACAACATACGAGCCGGGAGCATAAAGTGTAAAGCCTGGGGTGCCTAATGAGT
GAGCTAACTCACATTAATTGCGTTGCGCTCACTGCCCGCTTTCCAGTCGGGAAACCTGTCGTGCCAGCTG
CATTAATGAATCGGCCAACGCGCGGGGAGAGGCGGTTTGCGTATTGGGCGCTCTTCCGCTTCCTCGCTCA
CTGACTCGCTGCGCTCGGTCGTTCGGCTGCGGCGAGCGGTATCAGCTCACTCAAAGGCGGTAATACGGTT
ATCCACAGAATCAGGGGATAACGCAGGAAAGAACATGTGAGCAAAAGGCCAGCAAAAGGCCAGGAACCGT
AAAAAGGCCGCGTTGCTGGCGTTTTTCCATAGGCTCCGCCCCCCTGACGAGCATCACAAAAATCGACGCT
CAAGTCAGAGGTGGCGAAACCCGACAGGACTATAAAGATACCAGGCGTTTCCCCCTGGAAGCTCCCTCGT
GCGCTCTCCTGTTCCGACCCTGCCGCTTACCGGATACCTGTCCGCCTTTCTCCCTTCGGGAAGCGTGGCG
CTTTCTCATAGCTCACGCTGTAGGTATCTCAGTTCGGTGTAGGTCGTTCGCTCCAAGCTGGGCTGTGTGC
ACGAACCCCCCGTTCAGCCCGACCGCTGCGCCTTATCCGGTAACTATCGTCTTGAGTCCAACCCGGTAAG
ACACGACTTATCGCCACTGGCAGCAGCCACTGGTAACAGGATTAGCAGAGCGAGGTATGTAGGCGGTGCT
ACAGAGTTCTTGAAGTGGTGGCCTAACTACGGCTACACTAGAAGAACAGTATTTGGTATCTGCGCTCTGC
TGAAGCCAGTTACCTTCGGAAAAAGAGTTGGTAGCTCTTGATCCGGCAAACAAACCACCGCTGGTAGCGG
TGGTTTTTTTGTTTGCAAGCAGCAGATTACGCGCAGAAAAAAAGGATCTCAAGAAGATCCTTTGATCTTT
TCTACGGGGTCTGACGCTCAGTGGAACGAAAACTCACGTTAAGGGATTTTGGTCATGAGATTATCAAAAA
GGATCTTCACCTAGATCCTTTTAAATTAAAAATGAAGTTTTAAATCAATCTAAAGTATATATGAGTAAAC
TTGGTCTGACAGTTACCAATGCTTAATCAGTGAGGCACCTATCTCAGCGATCTGTCTATTTCGTTCATCC
ATAGTTGCCTGACTCCCCGTCGTGTAGATAACTACGATACGGGAGGGCTTACCATCTGGCCCCAGTGCTG
CAATGATACCGCGAGACCCACGCTCACCGGCTCCAGATTTATCAGCAATAAACCAGCCAGCCGGAAGGGC
CGAGCGCAGAAGTGGTCCTGCAACTTTATCCGCCTCCATCCAGTCTATTAATTGTTGCCGGGAAGCTAGA
GTAAGTAGTTCGCCAGTTAATAGTTTGCGCAACGTTGTTGCCATTGCTACAGGCATCGTGGTGTCACGCT
CGTCGTTTGGTATGGCTTCATTCAGCTCCGGTTCCCAACGATCAAGGCGAGTTACATGATCCCCCATGTT
GTGCAAAAAAGCGGTTAGCTCCTTCGGTCCTCCGATCGTTGTCAGAAGTAAGTTGGCCGCAGTGTTATCA
CTCATGGTTATGGCAGCACTGCATAATTCTCTTACTGTCATGCCATCCGTAAGATGCTTTTCTGTGACTG
GTGAGTACTCAACCAAGTCATTCTGAGAATAGTGTATGCGGCGACCGAGTTGCTCTTGCCCGGCGTCAAT
ACGGGATAATACCGCGCCACATAGCAGAACTTTAAAAGTGCTCATCATTGGAAAACGTTCTTCGGGGCGA
AAACTCTCAAGGATCTTACCGCTGTTGAGATCCAGTTCGATGTAACCCACTCGTGCACCCAACTGATCTT
CAGCATCTTTTACTTTCACCAGCGTTTCTGGGTGAGCAAAAACAGGAAGGCAAAATGCCGCAAAAAAGGG
AATAAGGGCGACACGGAAATGTTGAATACTCATACTCTTCCTTTTTCAATATTATTGAAGCATTTATCAG
GGTTATTGTCTCATGAGCGGATACATATTTGAATGTATTTAGAAAAATAAACAAATAGGGGTTCCGCGCA
CATTTCCCCGAAAAGTGCCAC
Features (pLannotate 1.2.2; 29 found; start..end, strand, type, name):
     30..458     -  rep_origin     f1 ori (sequence partly withheld): f1 bacteriophage origin of replication; arrow indicates direction of (+) strand synthesis
    463..618     -  CDS            lacZα (fragment): LacZα fragment of β-galactosidase; lacZ fragment
    626..644     +  promoter       T7 promoter: promoter for bacteriophage T7 RNA polymerase
    658..958     +  enhancer       CMV enhancer: human cytomegalovirus immediate early enhancer
    959..1158    +  promoter       CMV promoter: human cytomegalovirus (CMV) immediate early promoter
   1176..1356    +  LTR            5' LTR (truncated): truncated 5' long terminal repeat (LTR) from HIV-1
   1403..1528    +  misc_feature   HIV-1 Ψ: packaging signal of human immunodeficiency virus type 1
   1512..1850    +  CDS            HIV-1 gag (fragment): gag protein from human immunodeficiency virus 1; gag
   2027..2260    +  misc_feature   RRE: The Rev response element (RRE) of HIV-1 allows for Rev-dependent mRNA export from the nucleus to the cytoplasm.
   2637..2737    +  CDS            Rev (fragment): human immunodeficiency virus 1 (HIV-1) Rev protein; rev; enhances nuclear export of unspliced and incompletely spliced viral mRNAs
   2787..2904    +  misc_feature   cPPT/CTS: central polypurine tract and central termination sequence of HIV-1
   3394..3605    +  promoter       EF-1α core promoter: core promoter for human elongation factor EF-1α
   3606..4548    +  intron         EF-1α intron A: intron upstream of the start codon of human EF-1α
   4582..4671    +  CDS            TYMS (fragment): TYSY_HUMAN - Also known as TS. Experimental evidence at protein level: Swiss-Prot protein existence level 1. Contributes to the de novo mitochondrial thymidylate biosynthesis pathway. From Homo sapiens (Human).
   4666..4914    +  CDS            P/V (fragment): PHOSP_MEASE - Experimental evidence at protein level: Swiss-Prot protein existence level 1. Essential component of the RNA polymerase and the nascent chain assembly complex. Also required during RNA synthesis. From Measles virus (strain Edmonston) (MeV) (Subacute sclerose panencephalitis virus).
   4927..5172    +  CDS            Rad23b (fragment): RD23B_RAT - Experimental evidence at protein level: Swiss-Prot protein existence level 1. The XPC complex is proposed to represent the first factor bound at the sites of DNA damage and together with other core recognition factors, Xpa, RPA and the TFIIH complex, is part of the pre-incision (or initial recognition) complex. The XPC complex recognizes a wide spectrum of damaged DNA characterized by distortions of the DNA helix such as single-stranded loops, mismatched bubbles or single-stranded overhangs. The orientation of XPC complex binding appears to be crucial for inducing a productive NER.
   5350..6051    +  CDS            mCherry: mCherry is a basic (constitutively fluorescent) red fluorescent protein published in 2004, derived from Discosoma sp.. It is reported to be a very rapidly-maturing monomer with low acid sensitivity.
   6063..6649    +  misc_feature   WPRE: woodchuck hepatitis virus posttranscriptional regulatory element
   6643..6789    +  CDS            nef (fragment): NEF_HV1LA - Experimental evidence at protein level: Swiss-Prot protein existence level 1. Extracellular Nef protein targets CD4(+) T-lymphocytes for apoptosis by interacting with CXCR4 surface receptors. From Human immunodeficiency virus type 1 group M subtype B (isolate Lai) (HIV-1).
   6797..6975    +  LTR            5' LTR (truncated): truncated 5' long terminal repeat (LTR) from HIV-1
   7001..7112    +  polyA_signal   bGH poly(A) signal: bovine growth hormone polyadenylation signal
   7251..7269    -  promoter       T3 promoter: promoter for bacteriophage T3 RNA polymerase
   7314..7330    -  protein_bind   lac operator: The lac repressor binds to the lac operator to inhibit transcription in E. coli. This inhibition can be relieved by adding lactose or isopropyl-β-D-thiogalactopyranoside (IPTG). lac repressor encoded by lacI
   7338..7368    -  promoter       lac promoter: promoter for the E. coli lac operon
   7383..7404    -  protein_bind   CAP binding site: CAP binding activates transcription in the presence of cAMP. E. coli catabolite activator protein
   7417..7509    -  CDS            lacI (fragment): lac repressor; lacI; The lac repressor binds to the lac operator to inhibit transcription in E. coli. This inhibition can be relieved by adding lactose or isopropyl-β-D-thiogalactopyranoside (IPTG).
   7692..8280    -  rep_origin     ori: high-copy-number ColE1/pMB1/pBR322/pUC origin of replication
   8451..9311    -  CDS            AmpR: β-lactamase; bla; confers resistance to ampicillin, carbenicillin, and related antibiotics
   9312..9416    -  promoter       AmpR promoter: bla
