[The description below was written by a language model from this plasmid's Addgene catalogue record and pLannotate feature annotations shown in this document.]
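Description:
pKLV2-EF1a-ArgSen (-)P2A (-)NLS is a lentiviral transfer plasmid for mammalian expression, built by placing a synthetic ArgSen insert of about 1.5 kb between the AscI and NotI sites of the pKLV2-EF1a-BsdCas9-W backbone. It is maintained in E. coli through a high-copy ColE1/pUC-type origin with ampicillin resistance (AmpR), and the bacterial portion also carries an f1 origin, lacZα/lac promoter remnants and T7 and T3 promoters from the parental cloning vector. The viral portion has a hybrid CMV enhancer/promoter driving a truncated HIV-1 5' LTR, followed by the Ψ packaging signal with a gag fragment, the RRE for Rev-dependent export of the genomic RNA, and the cPPT/CTS. A truncated 3' LTR and a bGH polyadenylation signal close the transfer cassette. No mammalian drug-selection marker is annotated.

Within the provirus, the human EF-1α core promoter with its intron A drives a single open reading frame, and a WPRE downstream boosts transcript expression. The feature table annotates the upstream part of this reading frame only as short similarity hits to fragments of TYMS, measles virus P/V and Rad23b, followed by a complete mCherry coding sequence. These hits are automated matches, and the record does not explain how each segment contributes to the sensor. The associated publication title describes an intracellular arginine-dependent translation sensor used to follow arginine starvation responses and resistance in ASS1-negative cells. The name indicates a variant lacking a P2A peptide and a nuclear localization signal, presumably relative to other ArgSen versions, though the record does not describe those versions.
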