Addgene plasmid #184690: pKLV2-EF1a-ArgSen (-)P2A (-)NLS
Purpose: Lentiviral transfer plasmid for expression of ArgSen (-)P2A (-)NLS
Depositing lab: Brian Van Tine. Depositing organization: Washington University in Saint Louis. Publication: Intracellular arginine-dependent translation sensor reveals the dynamics of arginine starvation response and resistance in ASS1-negative cells. Rogers LC, Zhou J, Baker A, Schutt CR, Panda PK, Van Tine BA. Cancer Metab. 2021 Jan 21;9(1):4. doi: 10.1186/s40170-021-00238-9. PubMed 33478587.
Backbone
  Vector backbone: pKLV2-EF1a-BsdCas9-W
  Backbone manufacturer: Addgene
  Backbone size w/o insert (bp): 7953
  Vector type: Mammalian Expression, Lentiviral
Growth in bacteria
  Bacterial resistance: Ampicillin, 100 μg/mL
  Growth temperature: 37°C
  Growth strain: NEB Stable
  Copy number: High Copy
Gene/Insert
  Gene/Insert name: ArgSen (-)P2A (-)NLS
  Species: Synthetic
  Insert size (bp): 1491
  Promoter: EF1a
  Cloning method: Restriction Enzyme; 5′ cloning site AscI (not destroyed); 3′ cloning site NotI (not destroyed)
  Sequencing primers: 5′ TCAAGCCTCAGACAGTGGTTC; 3′ CATAGCGTAAAAGGAGCAAC
Terms and licenses: Academic/Nonprofit Terms; Industry Terms: Not Available to Industry
How to cite: pKLV2-EF1a-ArgSen (-)P2A (-)NLS was a gift from Brian Van Tine (Addgene plasmid # 184690 ; http://n2t.net/addgene:184690 ; RRID:Addgene_184690)
